>Addgene plasmid #38141 | FLAG-NLRP10 | addgene partial sequence | sequence record 51037 | CMV-F 5'-CGCAAATGGGCGGTAGGCGTG-3'
AACCGTCAGATCCGCTAGCGATTACGCCAAGCTCGAAATTAACCCTCACTAAAGGGAACAAAAGCTGGAG
CTCCACCGCGGTGGCGGCCGCCACCATGGATTACAAGGATGACGACGATAAGAGCCCGGGCGGATCCATG
GCCATGGCCAAGGCCAGAAAGCCCCGGGAGGCATTGCTCTGGGCCTTGAGTGACCTTGAGGAGAACGATT
TCAAGAAGTTAAAGTTCTACTTACGGGATATGACCCTGTCTGAGGGCCAGCCCCCACTGGCCAGAGGGGA
GTTGGAGGGCCTGATTCCGGTGGACCTGGCAGAATTACTGATTTCAAAGTATGGAGAAAAGGAGGCTGTG
AAAGTTGTCCTCAAGGGCTTGAAGGTCATGAACCTGTTGGAACTTGTGGACCAGCTCAGCCATATTTGTC
TGCATGATTACAGAGAAGTATACCGAGAGCATGTGCGCTGCCTAGAGGAATGGCAGGAAGCAGGAGTCAA
TGGCAGATACAACCAGGTGCTCCTGGTGGCCAAGCCCAGCTCAGAGAGCCCAGAATCACTTGCCTGCCCC
TTCCCGGAGCAGGAGCTGGAGTCTGTCACGGTGGAGGCTCTATTTGATTCAGGGGAAAAGCCCTCACTGG
CCCCATCCTTAGTTGTGCTACAGGGGTCGGCTGGCACTGGAAAGACAACTCTCGCCAGAAAAATGGTGTT
GGACTGGGCCACCGGTACTCTGTACCCAGGCCGGTTTGATTATGTCTTTTATGTAAGCTGCAAAGAAGTG
GTCCTGCTGCTGGAGAGCAAACTGGAGCAGC
