[The description below was written by a language model from this plasmid's Addgene catalogue record.]
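Description:
FLAG-NLRP10 is a mammalian expression plasmid built on the pCMV-Tag 2b backbone (about 4.3 kb without insert) that carries the human NLRP10 coding sequence, an insert of roughly 1.9 kb. NLRP10, also known as NALP10, NOD8, PAN5 or PYNOD, is a member of the NLR family of intracellular innate immune proteins. The insert was placed between the BamHI and XhoI sites of the vector by restriction cloning, and both sites remain intact, so the gene can be excised or transferred to other compatible vectors. Transcription is driven by the CMV promoter, a strong constitutive promoter in most mammalian cell lines. The backbone supplies a FLAG epitope that is fused to the N terminus of NLRP10, allowing the protein to be detected or immunoprecipitated with anti-FLAG antibodies rather than a protein-specific reagent. T3 and T7 primer sites flank the cloning region and are listed for sequence verification of the insert.

The plasmid is propagated in E. coli under kanamycin selection; its copy number is recorded as unknown, and the record does not name the origin of replication. In mammalian cells the neomycin resistance marker permits G418 selection, so the construct can be used for stable cell line generation as well as transient transfection. The associated publication concerns the role of NLRP10 in enhancing pro-inflammatory responses induced by Shigella, which indicates that the plasmid serves for overexpression of tagged NLRP10 in studies of innate immune signalling during bacterial infection, including localisation and interaction experiments. No feature table was provided, so other backbone elements cannot be confirmed from this record.
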