Addgene plasmid #38141: FLAG-NLRP10
Depositing lab: Thomas Kufer. Depositing organization: Universitaet zu Koeln. Publication: NLRP10 enhances Shigella-induced pro-inflammatory responses. Lautz K, Damm A, Menning M, Wenger J, Adam AC, Zigrino P, Kremmer E, Kufer TA. Cell Microbiol. 2012 Jun 4. doi: 10.1111/j.1462-5822.2012.01822.x. PubMed 22672233.
Backbone
  Vector backbone: pCMV-Tag 2b
  Backbone size w/o insert (bp): 4300
  Vector type: Mammalian Expression
  Selectable markers: Neomycin (select with G418)
Growth in bacteria
  Bacterial resistance: Kanamycin, 50 μg/mL
  Growth temperature: 37°C
  Growth strain: DH5alpha
  Copy number: Unknown
Gene/Insert
  Gene/Insert name: NLRP10
  Species: H. sapiens (human)
  Insert size (bp): 1900
  Entrez Gene: NLRP10 (a.k.a. CLR11.1, NALP10, NOD8, PAN5, PYNOD)
  Promoter: CMV
  Tag / fusion protein: FLAG (N terminal on backbone)
  Cloning method: Restriction Enzyme; 5′ cloning site BamHI (not destroyed); 3′ cloning site XhoI (not destroyed)
  Sequencing primers: 5′ t3; 3′ t7
Terms and licenses: Academic/Nonprofit Terms; Industry Terms: Not Available to Industry
How to cite: FLAG-NLRP10 was a gift from Thomas Kufer (Addgene plasmid # 38141 ; http://n2t.net/addgene:38141 ; RRID:Addgene_38141)
